Addgene plasmid #56272: IFP2.0-Cx43-7
Purpose: Localization: Gap Junctions, Excitation: 684, Emission: 708
Depositing lab: Michael Davidson. Depositing organization: Florida State University, Tallahassee.
Backbone
  Vector backbone: IFP2.0
  Backbone size w/o insert (bp): 4750
  Vector type: Mammalian Expression
  Selectable markers: Neomycin (select with G418)
Growth in bacteria
  Bacterial resistance: Kanamycin, 50 μg/mL
  Growth temperature: 37°C
  Growth strain: DH5alpha
  Copy number: High Copy
Gene/Insert
  Gene/Insert name: Cx43 (alt names: Rat Alpha-1 Connexin 43; NM_012567.2)
  Species: R. norvegicus (rat)
  Entrez Gene: Gja1 (a.k.a. Cx43, Cxnk1)
  Promoter: CMV
  Tag / fusion protein: IFP2.0 (C terminal on insert)
  Cloning method: Unknown
  Sequencing primers: 5′ CMV-F; 3′ SV40pA-R
Terms and licenses: Academic/Nonprofit Terms; Industry Terms
Depositor comments: R. norvegicus (rat) Alpha-1 Connexin 43. Excitation = 684; Emission = 708
How to cite: IFP2.0-Cx43-7 was a gift from Michael Davidson (Addgene plasmid # 56272 ; http://n2t.net/addgene:56272 ; RRID:Addgene_56272)
