[The description below was written by a language model from this plasmid's Addgene catalogue record and pLannotate feature annotations shown in this document.]
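Description:
IFP2.0-Cx43-7 is a mammalian expression plasmid that produces rat connexin 43 (Gja1, the alpha-1 gap junction protein) fused at its C terminus to the infrared fluorescent protein IFP2.0. It is built on an IFP2.0 backbone with the layout of a typical N1-style fluorescent protein fusion vector. The sequenced record is 6,290 nt. A high-copy ColE1/pUC-type origin supports propagation in E. coli, and an f1 origin is also present. A single NeoR/KanR (Tn5 aminoglycoside phosphotransferase) cassette serves both hosts. A bacterial bla-type promoter drives it for kanamycin selection in E. coli. The SV40 enhancer/early promoter drives it for G418 selection of transfected mammalian cells, with the HSV TK polyadenylation signal as terminator. The small RSF ori, ble, bGH poly(A) and large T antigen hits are annotated only as fragments and are probably backbone remnants or software matches rather than functional parts.

The expression cassette starts with the human CMV immediate early enhancer and promoter. Next comes a stretch annotated as the connexin 43 IRES, which suggests that native 5′ untranslated sequence was carried along with the cDNA. The Gja1 coding sequence follows, then a short gap that presumably encodes a linker (possibly the "7" in the name, though the record does not say), the IFP2.0 coding sequence and the SV40 poly(A) signal. IFP2.0 is a monomeric, bacteriophytochrome-derived protein with recorded excitation at 684 nm and emission at 708 nm. The fusion is intended as a localization marker for gap junctions in far-red/infrared imaging of mammalian cells. The cloning method is not recorded.
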