Features (pLannotate 1.2.2; 16 found; start..end, strand, type, name):
      1..47      +  rep_origin     RSF ori (fragment): Plasmids containing the RSF 1030 origin of replication can be propagated in E. coli cells that contain additional plasmids with compatible origins.
    115..418     +  enhancer       CMV enhancer: human cytomegalovirus immediate early enhancer
    419..622     +  promoter       CMV promoter: human cytomegalovirus (CMV) immediate early promoter
    676..879     +  ncRNA          IRES Cx43: Accession: RF00487 - Connexin-43 internal ribosome entry site (IRES)
    878..2023    +  CDS            Gja1: CXA1_RAT - Also known as Cxn-43. Experimental evidence at protein level: Swiss-Prot protein existence level 1. Gap junction protein that acts as a regulator of bladder capacity. A gap junction consists of a cluster of closely packed pairs of transmembrane channels, the connexons, through which materials of low MW diffuse from one cell to a neighboring cell. Negative regulator of bladder functional capacity: acts by enhancing intercellular electrical and chemical transmission, thus sensitizing bladder muscles to cholinergic neural stimuli and causing them to contract (By similarity). May play a
   2045..3010    +  CDS            IFP2.0: bacteriophytochrome-based monomeric infrared fluorescent protein (Yu et al., 2014)
   3026..3109    +  CDS            large T antigen (fragment): large T antigen from SV40 (simian virus 40)
   3132..3253    +  polyA_signal   SV40 poly(A) signal: SV40 polyadenylation signal
   3287..3715    -  rep_origin     f1 ori (sequence partly withheld): f1 bacteriophage origin of replication; arrow indicates direction of (+) strand synthesis
   3742..3846    +  promoter       AmpR promoter: bla
   3848..4205    +  promoter       SV40 promoter: SV40 enhancer and early promoter
   4240..5034    +  CDS            NeoR/KanR: aminoglycoside phosphotransferase from Tn5; aph(3')-II (or nptII); confers resistance to neomycin, kanamycin, and G418 (Geneticin®)
   5055..5207    +  CDS            ble (fragment): BLE_KLEPN - Experimental evidence at protein level: Swiss-Prot protein existence level 1. Binding protein with a strong affinity to the bleomycin family of antibiotics. Binds to CL990; an antimitotic-antibiotic compound. From Klebsiella pneumoniae.
   5266..5313    +  polyA_signal   HSV TK poly(A) signal: herpes simplex virus thymidine kinase polyadenylation signal (Cole and Stacy, 1985)
   5404..5420    -  polyA_signal   bGH poly(A) signal (fragment): bovine growth hormone polyadenylation signal
   5642..6230    +  rep_origin     ori: high-copy-number ColE1/pMB1/pBR322/pUC origin of replication
>Addgene plasmid #56272 | IFP2.0-Cx43-7 | addgene full sequence | sequence record 218673 | Addgene NGS Result
TTCTTTCCTGCGTTATCCCCTGATTCTGTGGATAACCGTATTACCGCCATGCATTAGTTATTAATAGTAA
TCAATTACGGGGTCATTAGTTCATAGCCCATATATGGAGTTCCGCGTTACATAACTTACGGTAAATGGCC
CGCCTGGCTGACCGCCCAACGACCCCCGCCCATTGACGTCAATAATGACGTATGTTCCCATAGTAACGCC
AATAGGGACTTTCCATTGACGTCAATGGGTGGAGTATTTACGGTAAACTGCCCACTTGGCAGTACATCAA
GTGTATCATATGCCAAGTACGCCCCCTATTGACGTCAATGACGGTAAATGGCCCGCCTGGCATTATGCCC
AGTACATGACCTTATGGGACTTTCCTACTTGGCAGTACATCTACGTATTAGTCATCGCTATTACCATGGT
GATGCGGTTTTGGCAGTACATCAATGGGCGTGGATAGCGGTTTGACTCACGGGGATTTCCAAGTCTCCAC
CCCATTGACGTCAATGGGAGTTTGTTTTGGCACCAAAATCAACGGGACTTTCCAAAATGTCGTAACAACT
CCGCCCCATTGACGCAAATGGGCGGTAGGCGTGTACGGTGGGAGGTCTATATAAGCAGAGCTGGTTTAGT
GAACCGTCAGATCCGCTAGCGCTACCGGACTCAGATCTCGAGCTCAAGCTTCGAATTCGGCAGCACTTTT
CTTTCATTGGGGGGAAGGCGTGAGGAAAGTACCAAACAGCAGCAGACTTTTAAACTTTAAACAGACAGGT
CTGAGAGCCTGAACTCTCATTTTTCCTTTGACTTCAGCCTCCAAGGAGTTCCACCAACTTTGGCGCGCCG
GCTTCACTTTCATTAAGTGAAAGAGAGGTGCCCAGACATGGGTGACTGGAGTGCCTTGGGGAAGCTTCTG
GACAAGGTCCAAGCCTACTCCACCGCTGGAGGGAAGGTGTGGCTGTCAGTGCTCTTCATATTCAGAATCC
TGCTCCTGGGGACAGCTGTTGAGTCAGCTTGGGGTGATGAACAGTCTGCCTTTCGCTGTAACACTCAACA
ACCTGGCTGCGAAAACGTCTGCTATGACAAGTCCTTCCCCATCTCTCACGTGCGCTTCTGGGTCCTTCAG
ATCATATTCGTGTCTGTGCCCACACTCCTGTACTTGGCCCATGTGTTCTATGTGATGAGGAAGGAAGAGA
AGCTAAACAAGAAAGAAGAGGAGCTCAAAGTGGCCCAGACTGACGGGGTCAACGTGGAGATGCACCTGAA
GCAGATTGAAATCAAGAAGTTCAAGTACGGGATTGAAGAGCACGGCAAGGTGAAAATGAGGGGCGGCTTG
CTGAGAACCTACATCATCAGCATCCTCTTCAAGTCTGTCTTCGAGGTGGCCTTCCTGCTCATCCAGTGGT
ACATCTATGGGTTCAGCTTGAGCGCGGTCTACACCTGCAAGAGAGATCCCTGCCCCCACCAGGTAGACTG
CTTCCTCTCACGTCCCACGGAGAAAACCATCTTCATCATCTTCATGCTGGTGGTGTCCTTGGTGTCTCTC
GCTTTGAACATCATTGAGCTCTTCTACGTCTTCTTCAAGGGCGTTAAGGATCGCGTGAAGGGAAGAAGCG
ATCCTTACCACGCCACCACTGGCCCACTGAGCCCATCAAAAGACTGCGGATCTCCAAAATACGCCTACTT
CAATGGCTGCTCCTCACCAACGGCTCCACTCTCGCCTATGTCTCCTCCTGGGTACAAGCTGGTTACTGGT
GACAGAAACAATTCCTCGTGCCGCAATTACAACAAGCAAGCTAGCGAGCAAAACTGGGCGAACTACAGCG
CAGAGCAAAATCGCATGGGGCAGGCCGGAAGCACCATCTCCAACTCGCACGCCCAGCCGTTCGATTTCCC
CGACGACAACCAGAATGCCAAAAAAGTTGCTGCTGGACATGAACTCCAGCCATTAGCCATCGTGGACCAA
CGACCTTCCAGCAGAGCCAGCAGCCGCGCCAGCAGCAGGCCTCGGCCTGATGACCTGGAGATTGCGGATC
CACCGGTCGCCACCATGGCTCGGGACCCTCAACCTTTCTTCCCTCCTCTGTATCTCGGAGGACCAGAGAT
CACTACTGAGAACTGCGAGCGGGAACCTATACATATACCAGGTTCTATTCAACCTCATGGAGCACTGCTC
ACAGCCGATGGACATTCTGGCGAGGTGCTGCAAGTTTCACTCAACGCAGCCACTTTCCTGGGCCAGGAAC
CAACTGTTCTGCGGGGACAGACCCTGGCAGCCCTGCTGCCAGACCAGTGGCCTGCTCTGCAGACTGCCCT
GCCTCCAGGCTGCCAGGACGCCCTGCAGTATCGCGCCACCCTGGATTGGCCCGCCGCCGGACACCTGAGC
CTGACCGTGCATAGGGTGGCCGAGCTGCTGATTCTGGAATTCGAGCCTACTGAGGCATGGGACTCTATTG
GACCCCACGCTCTGAGAAATGCAATGTTCGCTCTGGAGAGTGCTCCTAATCTCCGGGCACTGGCTGAAGT
CGCAACCCAAACAGTCCGGGAACTGTCAGGTTTCGACCGGGTGATGCTGTACAAGTTTGCACCAGACGCA
ACAGGAGAGGTTATTGCCGAAGCAAGGCGCGAGGGCATGCAGGCTTACCTCGGGCATAGGTTTCCCGCAT
CCACCACCCCTGCACAAGCTAGGGCCCTCTACACAAGACACCTGCTCCGGCTGACCGCAGACACCAGGGC
TGCAGCAGTGCCCCTCGACCCCGTGCTGAATCCCCAGACAAATGCTCCTACACCTCTGGGCGGAGCTGTC
CTCAGAGCTACATCCCCAATGCACATGCAGTACCTGAGGAATATGGGAGTGGGCTCCTCCCTGAGCGTCA
GCGTCGTGGTCGGCGGCCAGCTGTGGGGACTGATTGTCTGCCACCATCAGACACCCTACGTGCTGCCACC
CGATCTGCGGACCACCCTGGAGTATCTGGGGAGGCTCCTGTCCCTGCAGGTGCAGAGGAAAGAAGCCTGA
GCGGCCGCGACTCTAGATCATAATCAGCCATACCACATTTGTAGAGGTTTTACTTGCTTTAAAAAACCTC
CCACACCTCCCCCTGAACCTGAAACATAAAATGAATGCAATTGTTGTTGTTAACTTGTTTATTGCAGCTT
ATAATGGTTACAAATAAAGCAATAGCATCACAAATTTCACAAATAAAGCATTTTTTTCACTGCATTCTAG
TTGTGGTTTGTCCAAACTCATCAATGTATCTTAAGGCGTAAATTGTAAGCGTTAATATTTTGTTAAAATT
CGCGTTAAATTTTTGTTAAATCAGCTCATTTTTTAACCAATAGGCCGAAATCGGCAAAATCCCTTATAAA
TCAAAAGAATAGACCGAGATAGGGT
[37 nt withheld, positions 3386-3422]
AAAGAACGTGGACTCCAACGTCAAAGG
[49 nt withheld, positions 3450-3498]
T
[91 nt withheld, positions 3500-3590]
G
[124 nt withheld, positions 3592-3715]
CAGGTGGCACTTTTCGGGGAAATGTGCGCGGAACCCCTATTTGTTTATTTTTCTAAATACATTCAAATAT
GTATCCGCTCATGAGACAATAACCCTGATAAATGCTTCAATAATATTGAAAAAGGAAGAGTCCTGAGGCG
GAAAGAACCAGCTGTGGAATGTGTGTCAGTTAGGGTGTGGAAAGTCCCCAGGCTCCCCAGCAGGCAGAAG
TATGCAAAGCATGCATCTCAATTAGTCAGCAACCAGGTGTGGAAAGTCCCCAGGCTCCCCAGCAGGCAGA
AGTATGCAAAGCATGCATCTCAATTAGTCAGCAACCATAGTCCCGCCCCTAACTCCGCCCATCCCGCCCC
TAACTCCGCCCAGTTCCGCCCATTCTCCGCCCCATGGCTGACTAATTTTTTTTATTTATGCAGAGGCCGA
GGCCGCCTCGGCCTCTGAGCTATTCCAGAAGTAGTGAGGAGGCTTTTTTGGAGGCCTAGGCTTTTGCAAA
GATCGATCAAGAGACAGGATGAGGATCGTTTCGCATGATTGAACAAGATGGATTGCACGCAGGTTCTCCG
GCCGCTTGGGTGGAGAGGCTATTCGGCTATGACTGGGCACAACAGACAATCGGCTGCTCTGATGCCGCCG
TGTTCCGGCTGTCAGCGCAGGGGCGCCCGGTTCTTTTTGTCAAGACCGACCTGTCCGGTGCCCTGAATGA
ACTGCAAGACGAGGCAGCGCGGCTATCGTGGCTGGCCACGACGGGCGTTCCTTGCGCAGCTGTGCTCGAC
GTTGTCACTGAAGCGGGAAGGGACTGGCTGCTATTGGGCGAAGTGCCGGGGCAGGATCTCCTGTCATCTC
ACCTTGCTCCTGCCGAGAAAGTATCCATCATGGCTGATGCAATGCGGCGGCTGCATACGCTTGATCCGGC
TACCTGCCCATTCGACCACCAAGCGAAACATCGCATCGAGCGAGCACGTACTCGGATGGAAGCCGGTCTT
GTCGATCAGGATGATCTGGACGAAGAGCATCAGGGGCTCGCGCCAGCCGAACTGTTCGCCAGGCTCAAGG
CGAGCATGCCCGACGGCGAGGATCTCGTCGTGACCCATGGCGATGCCTGCTTGCCGAATATCATGGTGGA
AAATGGCCGCTTTTCTGGATTCATCGACTGTGGCCGGCTGGGTGTGGCGGACCGCTATCAGGACATAGCG
TTGGCTACCCGTGATATTGCTGAAGAGCTTGGCGGCGAATGGGCTGACCGCTTCCTCGTGCTTTACGGTA
TCGCCGCTCCCGATTCGCAGCGCATCGCCTTCTATCGCCTTCTTGACGAGTTCTTCTGAGCGGGACTCTG
GGGTTCGAAATGACCGACCAAGCGACGCCCAACCTGCCATCACGAGATTTCGATTCCACCGCCGCCTTCT
ATGAAAGGTTGGGCTTCGGAATCGTTTTCCGGGACGCCGGCTGGATGATCCTCCAGCGCGGGGATCTCAT
GCTGGAGTTCTTCGCCCACCCTAGGGGGAGGCTAACTGAAACACGGAAGGAGACAATACCGGAAGGAACC
CGCGCTATGACGGCAATAAAAAGACAGAATAAAACGCACGGTGTTGGGTCGTTTGTTCATAAACGCGGGG
TTCGGTCCCAGGGCTGGCACTCTGTCGATACCCCACCGAGACCCCATTGGGGCCAATACGCCCGCGTTTC
TTCCTTTTCCCCACCCCACCCCCCAAGTTCGGGTGAAGGCCCAGGGCTCGCAGCCAACGTCGGGGCGGCA
GGCCCTGCCATAGCCTCAGGTTACTCATATATACTTTAGATTGATTTAAAACTTCATTTTTAATTTAAAA
GGATCTAGGTGAAGATCCTTTTTGATAATCTCATGACCAAAATCCCTTAACGTGAGTTTTCGTTCCACTG
AGCGTCAGACCCCGTAGAAAAGATCAAAGGATCTTCTTGAGATCCTTTTTTTCTGCGCGTAATCTGCTGC
TTGCAAACAAAAAAACCACCGCTACCAGCGGTGGTTTGTTTGCCGGATCAAGAGCTACCAACTCTTTTTC
CGAAGGTAACTGGCTTCAGCAGAGCGCAGATACCAAATACTGTTCTTCTAGTGTAGCCGTAGTTAGGCCA
CCACTTCAAGAACTCTGTAGCACCGCCTACATACCTCGCTCTGCTAATCCTGTTACCAGTGGCTGCTGCC
AGTGGCGATAAGTCGTGTCTTACCGGGTTGGACTCAAGACGATAGTTACCGGATAAGGCGCAGCGGTCGG
GCTGAACGGGGGGTTCGTGCACACAGCCCAGCTTGGAGCGAACGACCTACACCGAACTGAGATACCTACA
GCGTGAGCTATGAGAAAGCGCCACGCTTCCCGAAGGGAGAAAGGCGGACAGGTATCCGGTAAGCGGCAGG
GTCGGAACAGGAGAGCGCACGAGGGAGCTTCCAGGGGGAAACGCCTGGTATCTTTATAGTCCTGTCGGGT
TTCGCCACCTCTGACTTGAGCGTCGATTTTTGTGATGCTCGTCAGGGGGGCGGAGCCTATGGAAAAACGC
CAGCAACGCGGCCTTTTTACGGTTCCTGGCCTTTTGCTGGCCTTTTGCTCACATG
