>Addgene plasmid #56272 | IFP2.0-Cx43-7 | depositor partial sequence | sequence record 87177 | insert sequence
GCCATGTTAGTGACGTCAGATCCGCTAGCGCTACCGGACTCAGATCTCGAGCTCAAGCTTCGAATTCGGC
AGCACTTTTCTTTCATTGGGGGGAAGGCGTGAGGAAAGTACCAAACAGCAGCAGACTTTTAAACTTTAAA
CAGACAGGTCTGAGAGCCTGAACTCTCATTTTTCCTTTGACTTCAGCCTCCAAGGAGTTCCACCAACTTT
GGCGCGCCGGCTTCACTTTCATTAAGTGAAAGAGAGGTGCCCAGACATGGGTGACTGGAGTGCCTTGGGG
AAGCTTCTGGACAAGGTCCAAGCCTACTCCACCGCTGGAGGGAAGGTGTGGCTGTCAGTGCTCTTCATAT
TCAGAATCCTGCTCCTGGGGACAGCTGTTGAGTCAGCTTGGGGTGATGAACAGTCTGCCTTTCGCTGTAA
CACTCAACAACCTGGCTGCGAAAACGTCTGCTATGACAAGTCCTTCCCCATCTCTCACGTGCGCTTCTGG
GTCCTTCAGATCATATTCGTGTCTGTGCCCACACTCCTGTACTTGGCCCATGTGTTCTATGTGATGAGGA
AGGAAGAGAAGCTAAACAAGAAAGAAGAGGAGCTCAAAGTGGCCCAGACTGACGGGGTCAACGTGGAGAT
GCACCTGAAGCAGATTGAAATCAAGAAGTTCAAGTACGGGATTGAAGAGCACGGCAAGGTGAAAATGAGG
GGCGGCTTGCTGAGAACCTACATCATCAGCATCCTCTTCAAGTCTGTCTTCGAGGTGGCCTTCCTGCTCA
TCCAGTGGTACATCTATGGGTTCAGCTTGAGCGCGGTCTACACCTGCAAGAGAGATCCCTGCCCCCACCA
GGTAGACTGCTTCCTCTCACGTCCCACGGAGAAAACCATCTTCATCATCTTCATGCTGGTGGTGTCCTTG
GTGTCTCTCGCTTTGAACATCATTGAGCTCTTCTACGTCTTCTTCAAGGCGTTAAGGATCGCGTGAAGGG
AAGAAGCGATCCTTACCACGCCACCACTGGCCCACTGAGCCCATCAAAGACTGCGGATCTCCAAAATACG
CCTACT
