>Addgene plasmid #56272 | IFP2.0-Cx43-7 | depositor partial sequence | sequence record 87178 | insert sequence 2
ACTCCAGCATAGCATCGTGGACCACGACTCCAGCAAGAGCAAGCAGCGCGCCAGCAGCAGGCTCGGCTGA
TGACCTGAGGATGGCGGATCCACCGGTCGCCACCATGGCTCGGGACCCTCAACCTTTCTTCCCTCCTCTG
TATCTCGGAGGACCAGAGATCACTACTGAGAACTGCGAGCGGGAACCTATACATATACCAGGTTCTATTC
AACCTCATGGAGCACTGCTCACAGCCGATGGACATTCTGGCGAGGTGCTGCAAGTTTCACTCAACGCAGC
CACTTTCCTGGGCCAGGAACCAACTGTTCTGCGGGGACAGACCCTGGCAGCCCTGCTGCCAGACCAGTGG
CCTGCTCTGCAGACTGCCCTGCCTCCAGGCTGCCAGGACGCCCTGCAGTATCGCGCCACCCTGGATTGGC
CCGCCGCCGGACACCTGAGCCTGACCGTGCATAGGGTGGCCGAGCTGCTGATTCTGGAATTCGAGCCTAC
TGAGGCATGGGACTCTATTGGACCCCACGCTCTGAGAAATGCAATGTTCGCTCTGGAGAGTGCTCCTAAT
CTCCGGGCACTGGCTGAAGTCGCAACCCAAACAGTCCGGGAACTGTCAGGTTTCGACCGGGTGATGCTGT
ACAAGTTTGCACCAGACGCAACAGGAGAGGTTATTGCCGAAGCAAGGCGCGAGGGCATGCAGGCTTACCT
CGGGCATAGGTTTCCCGCATCCACCACCCCTGCACAAGCTAGGGCCCTCTACACAAGACACCTGCTCCGG
CTGACCGCAGACACCAGGGCTGCAGCAGTGCCCCTCGACCCCGTGCTGAATCCCCAGACAAATGCTCCTA
CACCTCTGGGCGGAGCTGTCCTCAGAGCTACATCCCCAATGCACATGCAGTACCTGAGGAATATGGGAGT
GGGCTCCTCCCTGAGCGTCAGCGTCGTGGTCGGCGGCCAGCTGTGGGGACTGATTGTCTGCCACCATCAG
ACACCCTACGTGCTGCCACCCGATCTGCGGACCACCCTGGAGTATCTGGGGAGGCTCCTGTCCCTGCAGG
TGCAGAGGAAAGAAGCCTGAGCGGCCGCGACTCTAGATCATAATCAGCCATACCACAATTGTAGGAAAAG
TAATCTCA
